>Addgene plasmid #125084 | pSR40.18 | addgene full sequence | sequence record 245190 | Addgene NGS Result
TAGTGATCTTATTTCATTATGGTGAAAGTTGGAACCTCTTACGGGCCGGCCAACGTCTCATTTTCGCCAG
ATATCGACGTCGGAGACCTAATGCGCCAGATATCGACGTCTAAGAAACCATTATTATCATGACATTAACC
TATAAAAATAGGCGTATCACGAGGCCCTTTCGTCTTCACCTCGAGTCCCTATCAGTGATAGAGATTGACA
TCCCTATCAGTGATAGAGATACTGAGCACATCAGCAGGACGCACTGACCGCATAAAGGACTTAGCAAAGC
CCAATTTTAAACAAATGCAAGAGAACTACAAGATTCTGGTGGTCGATGACGACATGCGCCTGCGTGCGCT
GCTGGAACGTTATCTCACCGAACAAGGCTTCCAGGTTCGAAGCGTCGCTAATGCAGAACAGATGGATCGC
CTGCTGACTCGTGAATCTTTCCATCTTATGGTACTGGATTTAATGTTACCTGGTGAAGATGGCTTGTCGA
TTTGCCGACGTCTTCGTAGTCAGAGCAACCCGATGCCGATCATTATGGTGACGGCGAAAGGGGAAGAAGT
GGACCGTATCGTAGGCCTGGAGATTGGCGCTGACGACTACATTCCAAAACCGTTTAACCCGCGTGAACTG
CTGGCCCGTATCCGTGCGGTGCTGCGTCGTCAGGCGAACGAACTGCCAGGCGCACCGTCACAGGAAGAGG
CGGTAATTGCTTTCGGTAAGTTCAAACTTAACCTCGGTACGCGCGAAGTTAGTTATGACAATGAGGTTTT
GTCTTTGACCCGCAAGGAATACAGCATTCTGGAATTACTACTCCGCAATGGCCGTCGGGTGCTAAGTCGG
AGCATGATTATCGATAGTATCTGGAAGTTGGAGAGTCCCCCAGAGGAAGATACGGTTAAGGTGCATGTGC
GGAGTTTGCGACAAAAATTAAAAAGTGCCGGTTTATCAGCAGATGCCATTGAAACGGTCCATGGCATTGG
GTATCGTCTGGCCAATTTAACGGAAAAATCTTTGTGCCAAGGGAAAAACTAGTAATAATCTAGACCAGGC
ATCAAATAAAACGAAAGGCTCAGTCGAAAGACTGGGCCTTTCGTTTTATCTGTTGTTTGTCGGTGAACGC
TCTCTACTAGAGTCACACTGGCTCACCTTCGGGTGGGCCTTTCTGCGTTTATAGTAAATCACTGCATAAT
TCGTGTCGCTCAAGGCGCACTCCCGTTCTGGATAATGTTTTTTGCGCCGACATCATAACGGTTCTGGCAA
ATATTCTGAAATGAGCTGGTTAGCTAGTCAAGCCCATTGTGCTTTTCTCTATCAACCTCAGCTTACCTGA
AGGGGTGAACAGGTCTGGGTTAATTCATGTTGCGAAATGTAACAGTTTTAGTCGCATCAGCTAACTTTCC
GATTTCTTTACGATTTTCTCCCCCTTTTCTTCAATTTTACTTTGTTAGGATCGCATTTTTAAAAAGAGGA
GAAATACTAGATGCGTAAAGGCGAAGAGCTGTTCACTGGTGTCGTCCCTATTCTGGTGGAACTGGATGGT
GATGTCAACGGTCATAAGTTTTCCGTGCGTGGCGAGGGTGAAGGTGACGCAACTAATGGTAAACTGACGC
TGAAGTTCATCTGTACTACTGGTAAACTGCCGGTACCTTGGCCGACTCTGGTAACGACGCTGACTTATGG
TGTTCAGTGCTTTGCTCGTTATCCGGACCATATGAAGCAGCATGACTTCTTCAAGTCCGCCATGCCGGAA
GGCTATGTGCAGGAACGCACGATTTCCTTTAAGGATGACGGCACGTACAAAACGCGTGCGGAAGTGAAAT
TTGAAGGCGATACCCTGGTAAACCGCATTGAGCTGAAAGGCATTGACTTTAAAGAAGACGGCAATATCCT
GGGCCATAAGCTGGAATACAATTTTAACAGCCACAATGTTTACATCACCGCCGATAAACAAAAAAATGGC
ATTAAAGCGAATTTTAAAATTCGCCACAACGTGGAGGATGGCAGCGTGCAGCTGGCTGATCACTACCAGC
AAAACACTCCAATCGGTGATGGTCCTGTTCTGCTGCCAGACAATCACTATCTGAGCACGCAAAGCGTTCT
GTCTAAAGATCCGAACGAGAAACGCGATCATATGGTTCTGCTGGAGTTCGTAACCGCAGCGGGCATCACG
CATGGTATGGATGAACTGTACAAATGATGATAATAATCTAGACCAGGCATCAAATAAAACGAAAGGCTCA
GTCGAAAGACTGGGCCTTTCGTTTTATCTGTTGTTTGTCGGTGAACGCTCTCTACTAGAGTCACACTGGC
TCACCTTCGGGTGGGCCTTTCTGCGTTTATAGGTACCCGTGGATCCTCTAGAGTCGACCTGCAGGCATGC
AAGCTTTTTACGGCTAGCTCAGTCCTAGGTATAGTGCTAGCCCAGCCAGAGAAACACTCTTTAACAGGGG
GTAGTATGATGTCTCGTTTAGATAAAAGTAAAGTGATTAACAGCGCATTAGAGCTGCTTAATGAGGTCGG
AATCGAAGGTTTAACAACCCGTAAACTCGCCCAGAAGCTAGGTGTAGAGCAGCCTACATTGTATTGGCAT
GTAAAAAATAAGCGGGCTTTGCTCGACGCCTTAGCCATTGAGATGTTAGATAGGCACCATACTCACTTTT
GCCCTTTAGAAGGGGAAAGCTGGCAAGATTTTTTACGTAATAACGCTAAAAGTTTTAGATGTGCTTTACT
AAGTCATCGCGATGGAGCAAAAGTACATTTAGGTACACGGCCTACAGAAAAACAGTATGAAACTCTCGAA
AATCAATTAGCCTTTTTATGCCAACAAGGTTTTTCACTAGAGAATGCATTATATGCACTCAGCGCAGTGG
GGCATTTTACTTTAGGTTGCGTATTGGAAGATCAAGAGCATCAAGTCGCTAAAGAAGAAAGGGAAACACC
TACTACTGATAGTATGCCGCCATTATTACGACAAGCTATCGAATTATTTGATCACCAAGGTGCAGAGCCA
GCCTTCTTATTCGGCCTTGAATTGATCATATGCGGATTAGAAAAACAACTTAAATGTGAAAGTGGGTCTT
AAGGCATCAAATAAAACGAAAGGCTCAGTCGAAAGACTGGGCCTTTCGTTTTATCTGTTGTTTGTCGGTG
AACGCTCTCCTGAGTAGGACAAATCCGCCGCCCTAGACCTAGGGCGTTCGGCTGCGGCGAGCGGTATCAG
CTCACTCAAAGGCGGTAATACGGTTATCCACAGAATCAGGGGATAACGCATGCAAGAACATGTGAGCAAA
AGGCCAGCAAAAGGCCAGGAACCGTAAAAAGGCCGCGTTGCTGGCGTTTTTCCATAGGCTCCGCCCCCCT
GACGAGCATCACAAAAATCGACGCTCAAGTCAGAGGTGGCGAAACCCGACAGGACTATAAAGATACCAGG
CGTTTCCCCCTGGAAGCTCCCTCGTGCGCTCTCCTGTTCCGACCCTGCCGCTTACCGGATACCTGTCCGC
CTTTCTCCCTTCGGGAAGCGTGGCGCTTTCTCATAGCTCACGCTGTAGGTATCTCAGTTCGGTGTAGGTC
GTTCGCTCCAAGCTGGGCTGTGTGCACGAACCCCCCGTTCAGCCCGACCGCTGCGCCTTATCCGGTAACT
ATCGTCTTGAGTCCAACCCGGTAAGACACGACTTATCGCCACTGGCAGCAGCCACTGGTAACAGGATTAG
CAGAGCGAGGTATGTAGGCGGTGCTACAGAGTTCTTGAAGTGGTGGCCTAACTACGGCTACACTAGAAGG
ACAGTATTTGGTATCTGCGCTCTGCTGAAGCCAGTTACCTTCGGAAAAAGAGTTGGTAGCTCTTGATCCG
GCAAACAAACCACCGCTGGTAGCGGTGGTTTTTTTGTTTGCAAGCAGCAGATTACGCGCAGAAAAAAAGG
ATCTCAAGAAGATCCTTTGATCTTTTCTACGGGGTCTGACGCTCAGTGGAACGAAAACTCACGTTAAGGG
ATTTTGGTCATGACTAGTGCTTGGATTCTCACCAATAAAAAACGCCCGGCGGCAACCGAGCGTTCTGAAC
AAATCCAGATGGAGTTCTGAGGTCATTACTGGATCTATCAACAGGAGTCCAAGCGAGCTCGATATCAAAT
TACGCCCCGCCCTGCCACTCATCGCAGTACTGTTGTAATTCATTAAGCATTCTGCCGACATGGAAGCCAT
CACAAACGGCATGATGAACCTGAATCGCCAGCGGCATCAGCACCTTGTCGCCTTGCGTATAATATTTGCC
CATGGTGAAAACGGGGGCGAAGAAGTTGTCCATATTGGCCACGTTTAAATCAAAACTGGTGAAACTCACC
CAGGGATTGGCTGAGACGAAAAACATATTCTCAATAAACCCTTTAGGGAAATAGGCCAGGTTTTCACCAT
AACACGCCACATCTTGCGAATATATGTGTAGAAACTGCCGGAAATCGTCGTGGTATTCACTCCAGAGCGA
TGAAAACGTTTCAGTTTGCTCATGGAAAACGGTGTAACAAGGGTGAACACTATCCCATATCACCAGCTCA
CCGTCTTTCATTGCCATACGAAATTCCGGATGAGCATTCATCAGGCGGGCAAGAATGTGAATAAAGGCCG
GATAAAACTTGTGCTTATTTTTCTTTACGGTCTTTAAAAAGGCCGTAATATCCAGCTGAACGGTCTGGTT
ATAGGTACATTGAGCAACTGACTGAAATGCCTCAAAATGTTCTTTACGATGCCATTGGGATATATCAACG
GTGGTATATCCAGTGATTTTTTTCTCCATTTTAGCTTCCTTAGCTCCTGAAAATCTCGATAACTCAAAAA
ATACGACCGG
Features (pLannotate 1.2.2; 15 found; start..end, strand, type, name):
    186..259     +  promoter       PLtetO-1 promoter: modified phage lambda PL promoter with tet operator sites (Lutz and Bujard, 1997)
    295..984     +  CDS            ompR: OMPR_ECOLI - Also known as kmt, ompB. Experimental evidence at protein level: Swiss-Prot protein existence level 1. Member of the two-component regulatory system EnvZ/OmpR involved in osmoregulation (particularly of genes ompF and ompC) as well as other genes (PubMed:3010044, PubMed:3536870). Plays a central role in both acid and osmotic stress responses (PubMed:28526842, PubMed:30524381). Binds to the promoter of both ompC and ompF; at low osmolarity it activates ompF transcription, while at high osmolarity it represses ompF and activates ompC transcription (PubMed:3533941, PubMed:3023382, Pu
   1053..1124    +  terminator     rrnB T1 terminator: transcription terminator T1 from the E. coli rrnB gene
   1140..1167    +  terminator     T7Te terminator: phage T7 early transcription terminator
   1481..2194    +  CDS            superfolder GFP: GFP variant that folds robustly even when fused to poorly folded proteins (Pédelacq et al., 2006)
   2221..2292    +  terminator     rrnB T1 terminator: transcription terminator T1 from the E. coli rrnB gene
   2308..2335    +  terminator     T7Te terminator: phage T7 early transcription terminator
   2342..2386    +  misc_feature   MCS (fragment): pUC18/19 multiple cloning site
   2393..2421    +  promoter       J23119 promoter (fragment): bacterial promoter (Registry of Standard Biological Parts BBa J23119)
   2456..3082    +  CDS            TetR: tetracycline repressor TetR; tetR; TetR binds to the tetracycline operator tetO to inhibit transcription. This inhibition can be relieved by adding tetracycline or doxycycline.
   3088..3174    +  terminator     rrnB T1 terminator: Escherichia coli rrnB; transcription terminator T1 from the E. coli rrnB gene
   3339..3927    -  rep_origin     ori: high-copy-number ColE1/pMB1/pBR322/pUC origin of replication
   4015..4109    -  terminator     lambda t0 terminator: transcription terminator from phage lambda
   4133..4789    -  CDS            cat: CAT_ECOLX - Experimental evidence at protein level: Swiss-Prot protein existence level 1. This enzyme is an effector of chloramphenicol resistance in bacteria. From Escherichia coli. This protein is used as a marker in many commonly used cloning vectors, such as pACYC184.
   4790..48      -  promoter       cat promoter (across the origin): promoter of the E. coli cat gene encoding chloramphenicol acetyltransferase
