[The description below was written by a language model from this plasmid's Addgene catalogue record and pLannotate feature annotations shown in this document.]
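Description:
pSR40.18 is a bacterial expression and synthetic-biology plasmid built on the pProTet.E333 backbone, about 4.8 kb in size (the catalogue lists 4,810 bp; the sequenced record is 4,840 nt). It replicates in E. coli from a high-copy ColE1/pMB1-type origin and is selected with chloramphenicol through a cat gene driven by its own promoter and followed by the lambda t0 terminator.

The plasmid carries three expression units, all in the same orientation and each insulated by terminators (rrnB T1, with T7Te after the first two). The first places a synthetic chimeric response regulator under the PLtetO-1 promoter. This protein joins the receiver (REC) domain of E. coli OmpR, residues 1–150, to the DNA-binding domain of CcaR, residues 140–234. The automated annotation labels the whole reading frame simply as ompR, which reflects homology matching rather than the chimeric design described in the catalogue entry. The second unit is a superfolder GFP reporter. According to the stated purpose, the output promoter is PcpcG2-172, a CcaR-responsive promoter. It is not called in the feature table but presumably sits in the unannotated stretch upstream of sfgfp. The third unit expresses Tn10 TetR from a sequence annotated as a J23119 constitutive promoter fragment, so TetR represses PLtetO-1 and chimera levels can be tuned with a tetracycline-class inducer.

Together these parts test whether signalling through the OmpR receiver domain can be redirected to a CcaR-type promoter, with fluorescence as the readout, as part of work on rewiring two-component systems by DNA-binding domain swapping. No cognate sensor kinase is annotated on the plasmid.
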