Addgene plasmid #125084: pSR40.18
Purpose: Expression of ompR(1-150aa)-ccaR(140-234aa) chimera under PLtetO-1, output Promoter PcpcG2-172
Depositing lab: Jeffrey Tabor. Depositing organization: Rice University. Publication: Rewiring bacterial two-component systems by modular DNA-binding domain swapping. Schmidl SR, Ekness F, Sofjan K, Daeffler KN, Brink KR, Landry BP, Gerhardt KP, Dyulgyarov N, Sheth RU, Tabor JJ. Nat Chem Biol. 2019 Jul;15(7):690-698. doi: 10.1038/s41589-019-0286-6. Epub 2019 May 20. PubMed 31110305.
Backbone
  Vector backbone: pProTet.E333
  Total vector size (bp): 4810
  Vector type: Bacterial Expression, Synthetic Biology
Growth in bacteria
  Bacterial resistance: Chloramphenicol, 25 μg/mL
  Growth temperature: 37°C
  Growth strain: DH5alpha
  Copy number: High Copy
Gene/Insert 1
  Gene/Insert name: ompR(REC)-ccaR(DBD)150
  Species: Synthetic
  Insert size (bp): 735
Gene/Insert 2
  Gene/Insert name: sfgfp (alt name: Super folder GFP)
  Species: Synthetic
  Insert size (bp): 714
Gene/Insert 3
  Gene/Insert name: tetR
  Species: Tn10 from E. coli
  Insert size (bp): 625
  GenBank ID: NC_009133.1
Terms and licenses: Academic/Nonprofit Terms; Industry Terms: Not Available to Industry
How to cite: pSR40.18 was a gift from Jeffrey Tabor (Addgene plasmid # 125084 ; http://n2t.net/addgene:125084 ; RRID:Addgene_125084)
